Addgene plasmid #57468: mEos3.2-MAPTau-N-10
Purpose: Localization: Microtubules, Excitation: 507 / 572, Emission: 516 / 580
Depositing lab: Michael Davidson. Depositing organization: Florida State University, Tallahassee.
Backbone
  Vector backbone: mEos3.2-N1
  Backbone size w/o insert (bp): 4750
  Vector type: Mammalian Expression
  Selectable markers: Neomycin (select with G418)
Growth in bacteria
  Bacterial resistance: Kanamycin, 50 μg/mL
  Growth temperature: 37°C
  Growth strain: DH5alpha
  Copy number: High Copy
Gene/Insert
  Gene/Insert name: MAPTau (alt name: NM_016841)
  Species: H. sapiens (human)
  Entrez Gene: MAPT (a.k.a. DDPAC, FTD1, FTDP-17, MAPTL, MSTD, MTBT1, MTBT2, PPND, PPP1R103, TAU, Tau-PHF6, tau-40)
  Promoter: CMV
  Tag / fusion protein: mEos3.2 (C terminal on backbone)
  Cloning method: Unknown
  Sequencing primers: 5′ CMV-F; 3′ SV40pA-R
Terms and licenses: Academic/Nonprofit Terms; Industry Terms
Depositor comments: . Excitation = 507 / 572; Emission = 516 / 580
How to cite: mEos3.2-MAPTau-N-10 was a gift from Michael Davidson (Addgene plasmid # 57468 ; http://n2t.net/addgene:57468 ; RRID:Addgene_57468)
