[The description below was written by a language model from this plasmid's Addgene catalogue record and pLannotate feature annotations shown in this document.]
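Description:
mEos3.2-MAPTau-N-10 is a mammalian expression plasmid built on the mEos3.2-N1 backbone, an N1-style vector in which the gene of interest is placed upstream of the fluorescent protein. It carries human MAPT (microtubule-associated protein tau) fused at its C terminus to mEos3.2. The sequenced record is 5,725 nt. It is propagated in E. coli through a high-copy ColE1/pUC-type origin and selected with kanamycin. The same Tn5 NeoR/KanR gene is driven by tandem bacterial (bla-type) and SV40 early promoters and terminated by an HSV TK poly(A) signal, so it also allows G418 selection of stably transfected mammalian cells. An f1 origin is present as well. The small large T antigen, ble and bGH poly(A) fragments in the automated annotation appear to be partial matches to backbone sequence rather than functional parts.

The expression cassette uses the CMV immediate early enhancer and promoter, followed by a remnant of the multiple cloning site, the tau coding sequence (about 1.06 kb as annotated), a short linker gap, the mEos3.2 open reading frame and the SV40 poly(A) signal. The "10" in the name probably refers to the linker length, which would fit the roughly 30 nt gap, but the record does not say so. The annotation tool labels the MAPT feature a fragment; the catalogue entry cites a human transcript reference but does not name the isoform.

mEos3.2 is an improved monomeric, green-to-red photoconvertible derivative of EosFP. The record lists excitation/emission of 507/516 nm for the green state and 572/580 nm for the red state. Because tau binds and stabilises microtubules, the fusion serves as a microtubule localization marker in live or fixed mammalian cells. Photoconversion also makes it suitable for tracking labelled subpopulations or for single-molecule localization imaging.
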