Features (pLannotate 1.2.2; 15 found; start..end, strand, type, name):
     61..364     +  enhancer       CMV enhancer: human cytomegalovirus immediate early enhancer
    365..568     +  promoter       CMV promoter: human cytomegalovirus (CMV) immediate early promoter
    591..618     +  misc_feature   MCS (fragment): multiple cloning site
    625..1680    +  CDS            MAPT (fragment): TAU_SPECI - Experimental evidence at protein level: Swiss-Prot protein existence level 1. Promotes microtubule assembly and stability, and might be involved in the establishment and maintenance of neuronal polarity. The C-terminus binds axonal microtubules while the N-terminus binds neural plasma membrane components, suggesting that tau functions as a linker protein between both. Axonal polarity is predetermined by tau localization (in the neuronal cell) in the domain of the cell body defined by the centrosome. The short isoforms allow plasticity of the cytoskeleton whereas the longer isoforms
   1711..2391    +  CDS            mEos3.2: improved monomeric variant of green-to-red photoswitchable fluorescent protein EosFP (Zhang et al., 2012)
   2407..2490    +  CDS            large T antigen (fragment): large T antigen from SV40 (simian virus 40)
   2513..2634    +  polyA_signal   SV40 poly(A) signal: SV40 polyadenylation signal
   2668..3096    -  rep_origin     f1 ori (sequence partly withheld): f1 bacteriophage origin of replication; arrow indicates direction of (+) strand synthesis
   3123..3227    +  promoter       AmpR promoter: bla
   3229..3586    +  promoter       SV40 promoter: SV40 enhancer and early promoter
   3621..4415    +  CDS            NeoR/KanR: aminoglycoside phosphotransferase from Tn5; aph(3')-II (or nptII); confers resistance to neomycin, kanamycin, and G418 (Geneticin®)
   4436..4588    +  CDS            ble (fragment): BLE_KLEPN - Experimental evidence at protein level: Swiss-Prot protein existence level 1. Binding protein with a strong affinity to the bleomycin family of antibiotics. Binds to CL990; an antimitotic-antibiotic compound. From Klebsiella pneumoniae.
   4647..4694    +  polyA_signal   HSV TK poly(A) signal: herpes simplex virus thymidine kinase polyadenylation signal (Cole and Stacy, 1985)
   4785..4801    -  polyA_signal   bGH poly(A) signal (fragment): bovine growth hormone polyadenylation signal
   5023..5611    +  rep_origin     ori: high-copy-number ColE1/pMB1/pBR322/pUC origin of replication
>Addgene plasmid #57468 | mEos3.2-MAPTau-N-10 | addgene full sequence | sequence record 202381 | Addgene NGS Result
TAGTTATTAATAGTAATCAATTACGGGGTCATTAGTTCATAGCCCATATATGGAGTTCCGCGTTACATAA
CTTACGGTAAATGGCCCGCCTGGCTGACCGCCCAACGACCCCCGCCCATTGACGTCAATAATGACGTATG
TTCCCATAGTAACGCCAATAGGGACTTTCCATTGACGTCAATGGGTGGAGTATTTACGGTAAACTGCCCA
CTTGGCAGTACATCAAGTGTATCATATGCCAAGTACGCCCCCTATTGACGTCAATGACGGTAAATGGCCC
GCCTGGCATTATGCCCAGTACATGACCTTATGGGACTTTCCTACTTGGCAGTACATCTACGTATTAGTCA
TCGCTATTACCATGGTGATGCGGTTTTGGCAGTACATCAATGGGCGTGGATAGCGGTTTGACTCACGGGG
ATTTCCAAGTCTCCACCCCATTGACGTCAATGGGAGTTTGTTTTGGCACCAAAATCAACGGGACTTTCCA
AAATGTCGTAACAACTCCGCCCCATTGACGCAAATGGGCGGTAGGCGTGTACGGTGGGAGGTCTATATAA
GCAGAGCTGGTTTAGTGAACCGTCAGATCCGCTAGCGCTACCGGACTCAGATCTCGAGGCCACCATGGCT
GAGCCCCGCCAGGAGTTCGAAGTGATGGAAGATCACGCTGGGACGTACGGGTTGGGGGACAGGAAAGATC
AGGGGGGCTACACCATGCACCAAGACCAAGAGGGTGACACGGACGCTGGCCTGAAAGCTGAAGAAGCAGG
CATTGGAGACACCCCCAGCCTGGAAGACGAAGCTGCTGGTCACGTGACCCAAGCTCGCATGGTCAGTAAA
AGCAAAGACGGGACTGGAAGCGATGACAAAAAAGCCAAGGGGGCTGATGGTAAAACGAAGATCGCCACAC
CGCGGGGAGCAGCCCCTCCAGGCCAGAAGGGCCAGGCCAACGCCACCAGGATTCCAGCAAAAACCCCGCC
CGCTCCAAAGACACCACCCAGCTCTGGTGAACCTCCAAAATCAGGGGATCGCAGCGGCTACAGCAGCCCC
GGCTCCCCAGGCACTCCCGGCAGCCGCTCCCGCACCCCGTCCCTTCCAACCCCACCCACCCGGGAGCCCA
AGAAGGTGGCAGTGGTCCGTACTCCACCCAAGTCGCCGTCTTCCGCCAAGAGCCGCCTGCAGACAGCCCC
CGTGCCCATGCCAGACCTGAAGAATGTCAAGTCCAAGATCGGCTCCACTGAGAACCTGAAGCACCAGCCG
GGAGGCGGGAAGGTGCAAATAGTCTACAAACCAGTTGACCTGAGCAAGGTGACCTCCAAGTGTGGCTCAT
TAGGCAACATCCATCATAAACCAGGAGGTGGCCAGGTGGAAGTAAAATCTGAGAAGCTTGACTTCAAGGA
CAGAGTCCAGTCGAAGATTGGGTCCCTGGACAATATCACCCACGTCCCTGGCGGAGGAAATAAAAAGATT
GAAACCCACAAGCTGACCTTCCGCGAGAACGCCAAAGCCAAGACAGACCACGGGGCGGAGATCGTGTACA
AGTCGCCAGTGGTGTCTGGGGACACGTCTCCACGGCATCTCAGCAATGTCTCCTCCACCGGCAGCATCGA
CATGGTAGACTCGCCCCAGCTCGCCACGCTAGCTGACGAGGTGTCTGCCTCCCTGGCCAAGCAGGGTTTG
AGCTCCGGAGGGGATCCACCGGTCGCCACCATGAGTGCGATTAAGCCAGACATGAAGATCAAACTCCGTA
TGGAAGGCAACGTAAACGGGCACCACTTTGTGATCGACGGAGATGGTACAGGCAAGCCTTTTGAGGGAAA
ACAGAGTATGGATCTTGAAGTCAAAGAGGGCGGACCTCTGCCTTTTGCCTTTGATATCCTGACCACTGCA
TTCCATTACGGCAACAGGGTATTCGCCAAATATCCAGACAACATACAAGACTATTTTAAGCAGTCGTTTC
CTAAGGGGTATTCGTGGGAACGAAGCTTGACTTTCGAAGACGGGGGCATTTGCAACGCCAGAAACGACAT
AACAATGGAAGGGGACACTTTCTATAATAAAGTTCGATTTTATGGTACCAACTTTCCCGCCAATGGTCCA
GTTATGCAGAAGAAGACGCTGAAATGGGAGCCCTCCACTGAGAAAATGTATGTGCGTGATGGAGTGCTGA
CGGGTGATATTGAGATGGCTTTGTTGCTTGAAGGAAATGCCCATTACCGATGTGACTTCAGAACTACTTA
CAAAGCTAAGGAGAAGGGTGTCAAGTTACCAGGCGCCCACTTTGTGGACCACTGCATTGAGATTTTAAGC
CATGACAAAGATTACAACAAGGTTAAGCTGTATGAGCATGCTGTTGCTCATTCTGGATTGCCTGACAATG
CCAGACGATAAGCGGCCGCGACTCTAGATCATAATCAGCCATACCACATTTGTAGAGGTTTTACTTGCTT
TAAAAAACCTCCCACACCTCCCCCTGAACCTGAAACATAAAATGAATGCAATTGTTGTTGTTAACTTGTT
TATTGCAGCTTATAATGGTTACAAATAAAGCAATAGCATCACAAATTTCACAAATAAAGCATTTTTTTCA
CTGCATTCTAGTTGTGGTTTGTCCAAACTCATCAATGTATCTTAAGGCGTAAATTGTAAGCGTTAATATT
TTGTTAAAATTCGCGTTAAATTTTTGTTAAATCAGCTCATTTTTTAACCAATAGGCCGAAATCGGCAAAA
TCCCTTATAAATCAAAAGAATAGACCGAGATAGGGT
[37 nt withheld, positions 2767-2803]
AAAGAACGTGGACTCCAACGTCAAAGG
[49 nt withheld, positions 2831-2879]
T
[91 nt withheld, positions 2881-2971]
G
[124 nt withheld, positions 2973-3096]
CAGGTGGCACTTTTCGGGGAAATGTGCGCGGAACCCCTATTTGTTTATTTTTCTAAATACATTCAAATAT
GTATCCGCTCATGAGACAATAACCCTGATAAATGCTTCAATAATATTGAAAAAGGAAGAGTCCTGAGGCG
GAAAGAACCAGCTGTGGAATGTGTGTCAGTTAGGGTGTGGAAAGTCCCCAGGCTCCCCAGCAGGCAGAAG
TATGCAAAGCATGCATCTCAATTAGTCAGCAACCAGGTGTGGAAAGTCCCCAGGCTCCCCAGCAGGCAGA
AGTATGCAAAGCATGCATCTCAATTAGTCAGCAACCATAGTCCCGCCCCTAACTCCGCCCATCCCGCCCC
TAACTCCGCCCAGTTCCGCCCATTCTCCGCCCCATGGCTGACTAATTTTTTTTATTTATGCAGAGGCCGA
GGCCGCCTCGGCCTCTGAGCTATTCCAGAAGTAGTGAGGAGGCTTTTTTGGAGGCCTAGGCTTTTGCAAA
GATCGATCAAGAGACAGGATGAGGATCGTTTCGCATGATTGAACAAGATGGATTGCACGCAGGTTCTCCG
GCCGCTTGGGTGGAGAGGCTATTCGGCTATGACTGGGCACAACAGACAATCGGCTGCTCTGATGCCGCCG
TGTTCCGGCTGTCAGCGCAGGGGCGCCCGGTTCTTTTTGTCAAGACCGACCTGTCCGGTGCCCTGAATGA
ACTGCAAGACGAGGCAGCGCGGCTATCGTGGCTGGCCACGACGGGCGTTCCTTGCGCAGCTGTGCTCGAC
GTTGTCACTGAAGCGGGAAGGGACTGGCTGCTATTGGGCGAAGTGCCGGGGCAGGATCTCCTGTCATCTC
ACCTTGCTCCTGCCGAGAAAGTATCCATCATGGCTGATGCAATGCGGCGGCTGCATACGCTTGATCCGGC
TACCTGCCCATTCGACCACCAAGCGAAACATCGCATCGAGCGAGCACGTACTCGGATGGAAGCCGGTCTT
GTCGATCAGGATGATCTGGACGAAGAGCATCAGGGGCTCGCGCCAGCCGAACTGTTCGCCAGGCTCAAGG
CGAGCATGCCCGACGGCGAGGATCTCGTCGTGACCCATGGCGATGCCTGCTTGCCGAATATCATGGTGGA
AAATGGCCGCTTTTCTGGATTCATCGACTGTGGCCGGCTGGGTGTGGCGGACCGCTATCAGGACATAGCG
TTGGCTACCCGTGATATTGCTGAAGAGCTTGGCGGCGAATGGGCTGACCGCTTCCTCGTGCTTTACGGTA
TCGCCGCTCCCGATTCGCAGCGCATCGCCTTCTATCGCCTTCTTGACGAGTTCTTCTGAGCGGGACTCTG
GGGTTCGAAATGACCGACCAAGCGACGCCCAACCTGCCATCACGAGATTTCGATTCCACCGCCGCCTTCT
ATGAAAGGTTGGGCTTCGGAATCGTTTTCCGGGACGCCGGCTGGATGATCCTCCAGCGCGGGGATCTCAT
GCTGGAGTTCTTCGCCCACCCTAGGGGGAGGCTAACTGAAACACGGAAGGAGACAATACCGGAAGGAACC
CGCGCTATGACGGCAATAAAAAGACAGAATAAAACGCACGGTGTTGGGTCGTTTGTTCATAAACGCGGGG
TTCGGTCCCAGGGCTGGCACTCTGTCGATACCCCACCGAGACCCCATTGGGGCCAATACGCCCGCGTTTC
TTCCTTTTCCCCACCCCACCCCCCAAGTTCGGGTGAAGGCCCAGGGCTCGCAGCCAACGTCGGGGCGGCA
GGCCCTGCCATAGCCTCAGGTTACTCATATATACTTTAGATTGATTTAAAACTTCATTTTTAATTTAAAA
GGATCTAGGTGAAGATCCTTTTTGATAATCTCATGACCAAAATCCCTTAACGTGAGTTTTCGTTCCACTG
AGCGTCAGACCCCGTAGAAAAGATCAAAGGATCTTCTTGAGATCCTTTTTTTCTGCGCGTAATCTGCTGC
TTGCAAACAAAAAAACCACCGCTACCAGCGGTGGTTTGTTTGCCGGATCAAGAGCTACCAACTCTTTTTC
CGAAGGTAACTGGCTTCAGCAGAGCGCAGATACCAAATACTGTTCTTCTAGTGTAGCCGTAGTTAGGCCA
CCACTTCAAGAACTCTGTAGCACCGCCTACATACCTCGCTCTGCTAATCCTGTTACCAGTGGCTGCTGCC
AGTGGCGATAAGTCGTGTCTTACCGGGTTGGACTCAAGACGATAGTTACCGGATAAGGCGCAGCGGTCGG
GCTGAACGGGGGGTTCGTGCACACAGCCCAGCTTGGAGCGAACGACCTACACCGAACTGAGATACCTACA
GCGTGAGCTATGAGAAAGCGCCACGCTTCCCGAAGGGAGAAAGGCGGACAGGTATCCGGTAAGCGGCAGG
GTCGGAACAGGAGAGCGCACGAGGGAGCTTCCAGGGGGAAACGCCTGGTATCTTTATAGTCCTGTCGGGT
TTCGCCACCTCTGACTTGAGCGTCGATTTTTGTGATGCTCGTCAGGGGGGCGGAGCCTATGGAAAAACGC
CAGCAACGCGGCCTTTTTACGGTTCCTGGCCTTTTGCTGGCCTTTTGCTCACATGTTCTTTCCTGCGTTA
TCCCCTGATTCTGTGGATAACCGTATTACCGCCATGCAT
