>Addgene plasmid #57468 | mEos3.2-MAPTau-N-10 | depositor partial sequence | sequence record 88601 | insert sequence
ATCCGCTAGCGCTACCGGACTCAGATCTCGAGGCCACCATGGCTGAGCCCCGCCAGGAGTTCGAAGTGAT
GGAAGATCACGCTGGGACGTACGGGTTGGGGGACAGGAAAGATCAGGGGGGCTACACCATGCACCAAGAC
CAAGAGGGTGACACGGACGCTGGCCTGAAAGCTGAAGAAGCAGGCATTGGAGACACCCCCAGCCTGGAAG
ACGAAGCTGCTGGTCACGTGACCCAAGCTCGCATGGTCAGTAAAAGCAAAGACGGGACTGGAAGCGATGA
CAAAAAAGCCAAGGGGGCTGATGGTAAAACGAAGATCGCCACACCGCGGGGAGCAGCCCCTCCAGGCCAG
AAGGGCCAGGCCAACGCCACCAGGATTCCAGCAAAAACCCCGCCCGCTCCAAAGACACCACCCAGCTCTG
GTGAACCTCCAAAATCAGGGGATCGCAGCGGCTACAGCAGCCCCGGCTCCCCAGGCACTCCCGGCAGCCG
CTCCCGCACCCCGTCCCTTCCAACCCCACCCACCCGGGAGCCCAAGAAGGTGGCAGTGGTCCGTACTCCA
CCCAAGTCGCCGTCTTCCGCCAAGAGCCGCCTGCAGACAGCCCCCGTGCCCATGCCAGACCTGAAGAATG
TCAAGTCCAAGATCGGCTCCACTGAGAACCTGAAGCACCAGCCGGGAGGCGGGAAGGTGCAAATAGTCTA
CAAACCAGTTGACCTGAGCAAGGTGACCTCCAAGTGTGGCTCATTAGGCAACATCCATCATAAACCAGGA
GGTGGCCAGGTGGAAGTAAAATCTGAGAAGCTTGACTTCAAGGACAGAGTCCAGTCGAAGATTGGGTCCC
TGGACAATATCACCCACGTCCCTGGCGGAGGAAATAAAAAGATTGAAACCCACAAGCTGACCTTCCGCGA
GAACGCCAAAGCCAAGACAGACCACGGGGCGGAGATCGTGTACAAGTCGCCAGTGGTGTCTGGGGACACG
TCTCCACGGCATCTCAGCAATGTCTCCTCCACCGGCAGCATCGACATGGTAGACTCGCCCCAGCTCGCCA
CGCTAGCTGACGAGGTGTCTGCCTCCCTGGCCAAGCAGGGTTTGAGCTCCGGAGGGGATCCACCGGTCGC
CACCATGAGTGCGATTAAGCCAGACATGAAGATCAAACTCCGTATGGAAGGCAACGTAAACGGGCACCAC
TTTGTGATCGACGGAGATGGTACAGGCAAGCCTTTTGAGGGAAAACAGAGTATGGATCTTGAAGTCAAAG
AGGGCGGACCTCTGCCTTTTGCCTTTGATATCCTGACCACTGCATTCCATTACGGCAACAGGGTATTCGC
CAAATATCCAGACAACATACAAGACTATTTTAAGCAGTCGTTTCCTAAGGGGTATTCGTGGGAACGAAGC
TTGACTTTCGAAGACGGGGGCATTTGCAACGCCAGAAACGACATAACAATGGAAGGGGACACTTTCTATA
ATAAAGTTCGATTTTATGGTACCAACTTTCCCGCCAATGGTCCAGTTATGCAGAAGAAGACGCTGAAATG
GGAGCCCTCCACTGAGAAAATGTATGTGCGTGATGGAGTGCTGACGGGTGATATTGAGATGGCTTTGTTG
CTTGAAGGAAATGCCCATTACCGATGTGACTTCAGAACTACTTACAAAGCTAAGGAGAAGGGTGTCAAGT
TACCAGGCGCCCACTTTGTGGACCACTGCATTGAGATTTTAAGCCATGACAAAGATTACAACAAGGTTAA
GCTGTATGAGCATGCTGTTGCTCATTCTGGATTGCCTGACAATGCCAGACGATAAGCGGCCGCGACTCTA
GATCATAATCAGCCATACCACATTGT
